>Addgene plasmid #136033 | psiCHECK3-EIF3B-88nt-Restored-Hairpin | addgene full sequence | sequence record 269667 | Addgene NGS Result
CGACAGATCTGCGCAGCACCATGGCCTGAAATAACCTCTGAAAGAGGAACTTGGTTAGGTACCTTCTGAG
GCGGAAAGAACCAGCTGTGGAATGTGTGTCAGTTAGGGTGTGGAAAGTCCCCAGGCTCCCCAGCAGGCAG
AAGTATGCAAAGCATGCATCTCAATTAGTCAGCAACCAGGTGTGGAAAGTCCCCAGGCTCCCCAGCAGGC
AGAAGTATGCAAAGCATGCATCTCAATTAGTCAGCAACCATAGTCCCGCCCCTAACTCCGCCCATCCCGC
CCCTAACTCCGCCCAGTTCCGCCCATTCTCCGCCCCATGGCTGACTAATTTTTTTTATTTATGCAGAGGC
CGAGGCCGCCTCGGCCTCTGAGCTATTCCAGAAGTAGTGAGGAGGCTTTTTTGGAGGCCTAGGCTTTTGC
AAAAAGCTTGATTCTTCTGACACAACAGTCTCGAACTTAAGCTGCAGAAGTTGGTCGTGAGGCACTGGGC
AGGTAAGTATCAAGGTTACAAGACAGGTTTAAGGAGACCAATAGAAACTGGGCTTGTCGAGACAGAGAAG
ACTCTTGCGTTTCTGATAGGCACCTATTGGTCTTACTGACATCCACTTTGCCTTTCTCTCCACAGGTGTC
CACTCCCAGTTCAATTACAGCTCTTAAGGCTAGAGTACTTAATACGACTCACTATAGGCTAGCCACCATG
GCTTCCAAGGTGTACGACCCCGAGCAACGCAAACGCATGATCACTGGGCCTCAGTGGTGGGCTCGCTGCA
AGCAAATGAACGTGCTGGACTCCTTCATCAACTACTATGATTCCGAGAAGCACGCCGAGAACGCCGTGAT
TTTTCTGCATGGTAACGCTGCCTCCAGCTACCTGTGGAGGCACGTCGTGCCTCACATCGAGCCCGTGGCT
AGATGCATCATCCCTGATCTGATCGGAATGGGTAAGTCCGGCAAGAGCGGGAATGGCTCATATCGCCTCC
TGGATCACTACAAGTACCTCACCGCTTGGTTCGAGCTGCTGAACCTTCCAAAGAAAATCATCTTTGTGGG
CCACGACTGGGGGGCTTGTCTGGCCTTTCACTACTCCTACGAGCACCAAGACAAGATCAAGGCCATCGTC
CATGCTGAGAGTGTCGTGGACGTGATCGAGTCCTGGGACGAGTGGCCTGACATCGAGGAGGATATCGCCC
TGATCAAGAGCGAAGAGGGCGAGAAAATGGTGCTTGAGAATAACTTCTTCGTCGAGACCATGCTCCCAAG
CAAGATCATGCGGAAACTGGAGCCTGAGGAGTTCGCTGCCTACCTGGAGCCATTCAAGGAGAAGGGCGAG
GTTAGACGGCCTACCCTCTCCTGGCCTCGCGAGATCCCTCTCGTTAAGGGAGGCAAGCCCGACGTCGTCC
AGATTGTCCGCAACTACAACGCCTACCTTCGGGCCAGCGACGATCTGCCTAAGATGTTCATCGAGTCCGA
CCCTGGGTTCTTTTCCAACGCTATTGTCGAGGGAGCTAAGAAGTTCCCTAACACCGAGTTCGTGAAGGTG
AAGGGCCTCCACTTCAGCCAGGAGGACGCTCCAGATGAAATGGGTAAGTACATCAAGAGCTTCGTGGAGC
GCGTGCTGAAGAACGAGCAGTAATTCTAGGCGATCGCTCGAGGCTGGCGGTACCCTTGTACCCCCACCGT
GCAGGTACACCGGCCATTTCTCCGCAGGTTGAACATGGAAATAAAAGCAAACTTGTATGAGTTTAAACCT
AGAGCGGCCGCTGGCCGCAATAAAATATCTTTATTTTCATTACATCTGTGTGTTGGTTTTTTGTGTGAGG
ATCTAAATGAGTCTTCGGACCTCGCGGGGGCCGCTTAAGCGGTGGTTAGGGTTTGTCTGACGCGGGGGGA
GGGGGAAGGAACGAAACACTCTCATTCGGAGGCGGCTCGGGGTTTGGTCTTGGTGGCCACGGGCACGCAG
AAGAGCGCCGCGATCCTCTTAAGCACCCCCCCGCCCTCCGTGGAGGCGGGGGTTTGGTCGGCGGGTGGTA
ACTGGCGGGCCGCTGACTCGGGCGGGTCGCGCGCCCCAGAGTGTGACCTTTTCGGTCTGCTCGCAGACCC
CCGGGCGGCGCCGCCGCGGCGGCGACGGGCTCGCTGGGTCCTAGGCTCCATGGGGACCGTATACGTGGAC
AGGCTCTGGAGCATCCGCACGACTGCGGTGATATTACCGGAGACCTTCTGCGGGACGAGCCGGGTCACGC
GGCTGACGCGGAGCGTCCGTTGGGCGACAAACACCAGGACGGGGCACAGGTACACTATCTTGTCACCCGG
AGGCGCGAGGGACTGCAGGAGCTTCAGGGAGTGGCGCAGCTGCTTCATCCCCGTGGCCCGTTGCTCGCGT
TTGCTGGCGGTGTCCCCGGAAGAAATATATTTGCATGTCTTTAGTTCTATGATGACACAAACCCCGCCCA
GCGTCTTGTCATTGGCGAATTCGAACACGCAGATGCAGTCGGGGCGGCGCGGTCCCAGGTCCACTTCGCA
TATTAAGGTGACGCGTGTGGCCTCGAACACCGAGCGACCCTGCAGCGACCCGCTTAAAAGCTTGATTCTT
CTGACACAACAGTCTCGAACTTAAGCTGCAGAAGTTGGTCGTGAGGCACTGGGCAGGTAAGTATCAAGGT
TACAAGACAGGTTTAAGGAGACCAATAGAAACTGGGCTTGTCGAGACAGAGAAGACTCTTGCGTTTCTGA
TAGGCACCTATTGGTCTTACTGACATCCACTTTGCCTTTCTCTCCACAGGTGTCCACTCCCAGTTCAATT
ACAGCTCTTAAGGCTAGAGTACTTAATACGACTCACTATAGGCTAGCAAAGCCACCATGGCCGATGCTAA
GAACATTAAGAAGGGCCCTGCTCCCTTCTACCCTCTGGAGGATGGCACCGCTGGCGAGCAGCTGCACAAG
GCCATGAAGAGGTATGCCCTGGTGCCTGGCACCATTGCCTTCACCGATGCCCACATTGAGGTGGACATCA
CCTATGCCGAGTACTTCGAGATGTCTGTGCGCCTGGCCGAGGCCATGAAGAGGTACGGCCTGAACACCAA
CCACCGCATCGTGGTGTGCTCTGAGAACTCTCTGCAGTTCTTCATGCCAGTGCTGGGCGCCCTGTTCATC
GGAGTGGCCGTGGCCCCTGCTAACGACATTTACAACGAGCGCGAGCTGCTGAACAGCATGGGCATTTCTC
AGCCTACCGTGGTGTTCGTGTCTAAGAAGGGCCTGCAGAAGATCCTGAACGTGCAGAAGAAGCTGCCTAT
CATCCAGAAGATCATCATCATGGACTCTAAGACCGACTACCAGGGCTTCCAGAGCATGTACACATTCGTG
ACATCTCATCTGCCTCCTGGCTTCAACGAGTACGACTTCGTGCCAGAGTCTTTCGACAGGGACAAAACCA
TTGCCCTGATCATGAACAGCTCTGGGTCTACCGGCCTGCCTAAGGGCGTGGCCCTGCCTCATCGCACCGC
CTGTGTGCGCTTCTCTCACGCCCGCGACCCTATTTTCGGCAACCAGATCATCCCCGACACCGCTATTCTG
AGCGTGGTGCCATTCCACCACGGCTTCGGCATGTTCACCACCCTGGGCTACCTGATTTGCGGCTTTCGGG
TGGTGCTGATGTACCGCTTCGAGGAGGAGCTGTTCCTGCGCAGCCTGCAAGACTACAAAATTCAGTCTGC
CCTGCTGGTGCCAACCCTGTTCAGCTTCTTCGCTAAGAGCACCCTGATCGACAAGTACGACCTGTCTAAC
CTGCACGAGATTGCCTCTGGCGGCGCCCCACTGTCTAAGGAGGTGGGCGAAGCCGTGGCCAAGCGCTTTC
ATCTGCCAGGCATCCGCCAGGGCTACGGCCTGACCGAGACAACCAGCGCCATTCTGATTACCCCAGAGGG
CGACGACAAGCCTGGCGCCGTGGGCAAGGTGGTGCCATTCTTCGAGGCCAAGGTGGTGGACCTGGACACC
GGCAAGACCCTGGGAGTGAACCAGCGCGGCGAGCTGTGTGTGCGCGGCCCTATGATTATGTCCGGCTACG
TGAATAACCCTGAGGCCACAAACGCCCTGATCGACAAGGACGGCTGGCTGCACTCTGGCGACATTGCCTA
CTGGGACGAGGACGAGCACTTCTTCATCGTGGACCGCCTGAAGTCTCTGATCAAGTACAAGGGCTACCAG
GTGGCCCCAGCCGAGCTGGAGTCTATCCTGCTGCAGCACCCTAACATTTTCGACGCCGGAGTGGCCGGCC
TGCCCGACGACGATGCCGGCGAGCTGCCTGCCGCCGTCGTCGTGCTGGAACACGGCAAGACCATGACCGA
GAAGGAGATCGTGGACTATGTGGCCAGCCAGGTGACAACCGCCAAGAAGCTGCGCGGCGGAGTGGTGTTC
GTGGACGAGGTGCCCAAGGGCCTGACCGGCAAGCTGGACGCCCGCAAGATCCGCGAGATCCTGATCAAGG
CTAAGAAAGGCGGCAAGATCGCCGTGTAATGCGGCCGCTTCGAGCAGACATGATAAGATACATTGATGAG
TTTGGACAAACCACAACTAGAATGCAGTGAAAAAAATGCTTTATTTGTGAAATTTGTGATGCTATTGCTT
TATTTGTAACCATTATAAGCTGCAATAAACAAGTTAACAACAACAATTGCATTCATTTTATGTTTCAGGT
TCAGGGGGAGGTGTGGGAGGTTTTTTAAAGCAAGTAAAACCTCTACAAATGTGGTAAAATCGATAAGGAT
CCAGGTGGCACTTTTCGGGGAAATGTGCGCGGAACCCCTATTTGTTTATTTTTCTAAATACATTCAAATA
TGTATCCGCTCATGAGACAATAACCCTGATAAATGCTTCAATAATATTGAAAAAGGAAGAGTATGAGTAT
TCAACATTTCCGTGTCGCCCTTATTCCCTTTTTTGCGGCATTTTGCCTTCCTGTTTTTGCTCACCCAGAA
ACGCTGGTGAAAGTAAAAGATGCTGAAGATCAGTTGGGTGCACGAGTGGGTTACATCGAACTGGATCTCA
ACAGCGGTAAGATCCTTGAGAGTTTTCGCCCCGAAGAACGTTTTCCAATGATGAGCACTTTTAAAGTTCT
GCTATGTGGCGCGGTATTATCCCGTATTGACGCCGGGCAAGAGCAACTCGGTCGCCGCATACACTATTCT
CAGAATGACTTGGTTGAGTACTCACCAGTCACAGAAAAGCATCTTACGGATGGCATGACAGTAAGAGAAT
TATGCAGTGCTGCCATAACCATGAGTGATAACACTGCGGCCAACTTACTTCTGACAACGATCGGAGGACC
GAAGGAGCTAACCGCTTTTTTGCACAACATGGGGGATCATGTAACTCGCCTTGATCGTTGGGAACCGGAG
CTGAATGAAGCCATACCAAACGACGAGCGTGACACCACGATGCCTGTAGCAATGGCAACAACGTTGCGCA
AACTATTAACTGGCGAACTACTTACTCTAGCTTCCCGGCAACAATTAATAGACTGGATGGAGGCGGATAA
AGTTGCAGGACCACTTCTGCGCTCGGCCCTTCCGGCTGGCTGGTTTATTGCTGATAAATCTGGAGCCGGT
GAGCGTGGGTCTCGCGGTATCATTGCAGCACTGGGGCCAGATGGTAAGCCCTCCCGTATCGTAGTTATCT
ACACGACGGGGAGTCAGGCAACTATGGATGAACGAAATAGACAGATCGCTGAGATAGGTGCCTCACTGAT
TAAGCATTGGTAACTGTCAGACCAAGTTTACTCATATATACTTTAGATTGATTTAAAACTTCATTTTTAA
TTTAAAAGGATCTAGGTGAAGATCCTTTTTGATAATCTCATGACCAAAATCCCTTAACGTGAGTTTTCGT
TCCACTGAGCGTCAGACCCCGTAGAAAAGATCAAAGGATCTTCTTGAGATCCTTTTTTTCTGCGCGTAAT
CTGCTGCTTGCAAACAAAAAAACCACCGCTACCAGCGGTGGTTTGTTTGCCGGATCAAGAGCTACCAACT
CTTTTTCCGAAGGTAACTGGCTTCAGCAGAGCGCAGATACCAAATACTGTTCTTCTAGTGTAGCCGTAGT
TAGGCCACCACTTCAAGAACTCTGTAGCACCGCCTACATACCTCGCTCTGCTAATCCTGTTACCAGTGGC
TGCTGCCAGTGGCGATAAGTCGTGTCTTACCGGGTTGGACTCAAGACGATAGTTACCGGATAAGGCGCAG
CGGTCGGGCTGAACGGGGGGTTCGTGCACACAGCCCAGCTTGGAGCGAACGACCTACACCGAACTGAGAT
ACCTACAGCGTGAGCTATGAGAAAGCGCCACGCTTCCCGAAGGGAGAAAGGCGGACAGGTATCCGGTAAG
CGGCAGGGTCGGAACAGGAGAGCGCACGAGGGAGCTTCCAGGGGGAAACGCCTGGTATCTTTATAGTCCT
GTCGGGTTTCGCCACCTCTGACTTGAGCGTCGATTTTTGTGATGCTCGTCAGGGGGGCGGAGCCTATGGA
AAAACGCCAGCAACGCGGCCTTTTTACGGTTCCTGGCCTTTTGCTGGCCTTTTGCTCACATGGCT
Features (pLannotate 1.2.2; 14 found; start..end, strand, type, name):
     66..423     +  promoter       SV40 promoter: SV40 enhancer and early promoter
    493..625     +  intron         chimeric intron: chimera between introns from human β-globin and immunoglobulin heavy chain genes
    670..688     +  promoter       T7 promoter: promoter for bacteriophage T7 RNA polymerase
    698..1633    +  CDS            hRluc: Renilla luciferase human codon-optimized
   1769..1817    +  polyA_signal   poly(A) signal: synthetic polyadenylation signal
   1826..2577    +  promoter       HSV TK promoter: herpes simplex virus thymidine kinase promoter
   2647..2779    +  intron         chimeric intron: chimera between introns from human β-globin and immunoglobulin heavy chain genes
   2824..2842    +  promoter       T7 promoter: promoter for bacteriophage T7 RNA polymerase
   2857..4509    +  CDS            luciferase: firefly luciferase; luc+; enhanced luc+ version of the luciferase gene AAS38485.1 42718124.0
   4534..4655    -  polyA_signal   SV40 poly(A) signal: SV40 polyadenylation signal
   4678..4746    -  CDS            large T antigen (fragment): large T antigen from SV40 (simian virus 40)
   4788..4892    +  promoter       AmpR promoter: bla
   4893..5753    +  CDS            AmpR: β-lactamase; bla; confers resistance to ampicillin, carbenicillin, and related antibiotics
   5924..6512    +  rep_origin     ori: high-copy-number ColE1/pMB1/pBR322/pUC origin of replication
