[The description below was written by a language model from this plasmid's Addgene catalogue record and pLannotate feature annotations shown in this document.]
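Description:
psiCHECK3-EIF3B-88nt-Restored-Hairpin is a dual-luciferase reporter plasmid for mammalian cells, built on psiCHECK3, a modified version of the Promega psiCHECK-2 backbone. It is propagated in E. coli through a high-copy ColE1/pUC-type origin and selected with ampicillin via the β-lactamase (AmpR) gene and its native promoter. The sequenced plasmid is about 6.6 kb.

The plasmid carries two independent reporter units. In the first, the SV40 enhancer/early promoter drives a human codon-optimized Renilla luciferase (hRluc), with a chimeric β-globin/immunoglobulin intron upstream of the coding sequence and a synthetic poly(A) signal downstream. The test sequence is an 88-nt segment of the human EIF3B 3'UTR (positions 465–552) in which the main hairpin has been restored. According to the record it sits in the Renilla 3'UTR, which would place it in the unannotated gap between the hRluc stop codon and the poly(A) signal; the feature table does not annotate it separately. In the second unit, the HSV thymidine kinase promoter drives firefly luciferase (luc+), followed by an SV40 poly(A) region, and serves as an internal normalization control. The backbone modification is a second copy of the chimeric intron ahead of firefly luciferase, so that both reporter transcripts are spliced and can be measured by RT-qPCR. A T7 promoter precedes each coding sequence, which could allow in vitro transcription.

The name suggests a variant that re-establishes base pairing relative to hairpin-disrupted versions. It is suited to testing how 3'UTR structure affects reporter mRNA and protein output, consistent with the associated study of structure-mediated RNA decay involving UPF1 and G3BP1.
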