Addgene plasmid #136033: psiCHECK3-EIF3B-88nt-Restored-Hairpin
Purpose: EIF3B (465-552) 3'UTR with the main hairpin restored inserted into the 3'UTR of Renilla luciferase in the psiCHECK3 plasmid
Depositing lab: Anthony Leung. Depositing organization: Johns Hopkins School of Public Health. Publication: Structure-Mediated RNA Decay by UPF1 and G3BP1. Fischer JW, Busa VF, Shao Y, Leung AKL. Mol Cell. 2020 Apr 2;78(1):70-84.e6. doi: 10.1016/j.molcel.2020.01.021. Epub 2020 Feb 3. PubMed 32017897.
Backbone
  Vector backbone: Modified psCHECK2
  Backbone manufacturer: Promega
  Modifications to backbone: Modified so both Renilla and Firefly luciferase contain an intron for RT-qPCR
  Vector type: Mammalian Expression, Luciferase
Growth in bacteria
  Bacterial resistance: Ampicillin, 100 μg/mL
  Growth temperature: 37°C
  Growth strain: DH5alpha
  Copy number: Unknown
Gene/Insert
  Gene/Insert name: EIF3B 3'UTR
  Species: H. sapiens (human)
  GenBank ID: NM_001037283.1
  Entrez Gene: EIF3B (a.k.a. EIF3-ETA, EIF3-P110, EIF3-P116, EIF3S9, PRT1)
Terms and licenses: Academic/Nonprofit Terms; Industry Terms: Not Available to Industry
How to cite: psiCHECK3-EIF3B-88nt-Restored-Hairpin was a gift from Anthony Leung (Addgene plasmid # 136033 ; http://n2t.net/addgene:136033 ; RRID:Addgene_136033)
