>Addgene plasmid #136033 | psiCHECK3-EIF3B-88nt-Restored-Hairpin | depositor partial sequence | sequence record 263020 | 3'UTR with Insertion
TTCTAGGCGATCGCTCGAGGCTGGCGGTACCCTTGTACCCCCACCGTGCAGGTACACCGGCCATTTCTCC
GCAGGTTGAACATGGAAATAAAAGCAAACTTGTATGAGTTTAAACCTAGAGCGGCCGCTGGCCGC
